>Addgene plasmid #71719 | pLZ29 (pCFJ151_Peft-3_degron_EmGFP_unc-54 3'UTR) | addgene full sequence | sequence record 246098 | Addgene NGS Result
GGGCCCTGTCGGATTATGGGCTCTTCTTTTATCCTCTACTTTCTTTCTAGAAAATGCAAATGTTGAGTCA
GAAATTGCTGAATGGAGTACAACTGCAATGGGTTTAGCTTATGTTTCTGGAACAATTACTGGTGGAATTG
TGATTGAAAAGTAAGGTTATATTTCATTTCAATAAATGTTACCACAGTATAACAAAAACAAGTTACATTG
TTCAGAGTATGTCTGAATGTATTATTATTATTGTATTTGTGCATCAGTACTGTAGTTGTACTGAAGAAGG
GTTTAAAATAATCTCAACGTTTTTAAGACGAGTTAGTGAGAATACGGTCGCAGTTAGGATGTTTGGACAT
AGTTTTATTAGATAATCGTGAACTAACTCACTATAAAAACCCGCTAACTCATTGAATAAGATAGTTTTAA
ACGTTCAAAATTTGAAGACAAAATTGTATGAATAAGTTTACAGAGTTGGTCGACGCAAGCTTCTCCTTCT
CTTCACATTTCTCAATAATTTAGCTCTAATTGCATTCGTATTCTTCGCAAAAATACGTATTCTGATTGAC
CCGATGAAATACGGATGCCTAGTTGCATTGATCATCTACGGTTATACTTATGGGTGAGGTTTTTCAAATA
TATTTTGATTTAATCGAATAATGAAATTTCAGAACTGGAGTTGGTCCAATTTCGTGGTTTATATCCTCTG
AACTGGTACCTCAAAAACATCGTAGTATTGCTCAATCTGTGGCATATTCAATGAATACTGTAATGGTGGT
TATCAGTACATTTACAGTATTACCTCTATATTCCGTTATTGGTAGTTATGCTTTCCTTATTCTATATTCA
ATTCCTTCATTTATAAGTATGCTTATATTATTTCGCTACTTACCGGAAACCAAAGGACGAGAGATTCATG
ATATTGTGAATGAACTTAAAAAAAAATGAAAACCTTTGAAAACGTTCATACGGCCGAAATTTTACTTGAT
CGAGCCAATTGAACTTTTGTTAAGACTTACAGAAAAGTGAGAGATTTTGTTACAAAAAAGTGAGAAAAAA
GCGAAAATGAACAGGAAAAAGAAGAAAAATACACCCGAAGTATCATATAAAAATTAAAAAGATTGTTTGA
CCTGGCGGAACTTTTTTGCAAAAACTCTGAATATCCATGGCACATGCTTCGTGCAAAACAGGATCCAAAT
GAATATCAACAAGAGATTCTTGAAGACGACGAGCCACTTGCTCAGAGCATTGCTTATCTCGAATGAGACC
CTTGTTAAAATCATTTTTCAAACATTATATGACATTGTCGAAATGTCCTCCTGATTCCATGATGGTAGCA
AACTCACTTCGTCTTTGAGCCAATTTATCCAAGTCCTTGTAAAAAGTATTCGAAAATTGTTAACGGATAA
AATGTTTATTATAATATCAAAAACAATTTGTCAGTTGACCACTTTTTGATATATTTGACAGAAACCGGGA
TGAATTGGCTCAAAGTTAGGGCGCCCTTCTATTACAGGGTTTCTGATAACAAACCGGTTATTAACTCCCA
ACAAGGGATGATTTCAATTCATCATGCTCAAATTGACCCAAATTAAGTTACATGACAAATTCATCGCCCT
TTTCAACTCTTCTTGGCTCATCATCTGTTATTCTGTTCCTATTCTGTCTGCACCCTATACCCCTTTGCAT
ACTCTCTCGTCATTCCTTTCTTGGATAGTGTCTTCTTCTCCCCAGCTCTGCTACTTCTATGACTTGCGCC
CGCTGCTTTTCCGCTCGTTCCTCTCCTCTCTGACGTCTTCTTCTGCTTCTTTTCTCCTTCCTTTTTCCCT
TCTCAATCTTCCTCTTTTTCCCATTTCTGTCAATCATTCGAAGAAGAAGAAGAAGAAGACCCTCATTCAT
TTCATTTTTTTTTCTGTCGGTGTGTGCTGCTCGGTTAAGAGTGAGCTCTCTATTCCACGTCTTCTTCTTT
TTCTTCTTCGATTCGAATCAATCACTCCACCAAAACGCATTCGTTTTTGGGATTCACCCCGCGGTTCGCA
ATAGGTTTCTTTTTCAAATTATTAGCGTTATAAATAGAAAAATGGTGGAGTTTCAATAAAAATGATAATT
TACAAAGTGTATTTTGATTACATGTACTCAAAAAGGTTGAAATTTTTCATACCAGTTTTCCGGAAATCCA
TCTGATATCATTATCGTATTTTTCTTTTTAAAAATGTTTTCAAAAAAAAACAAAATATAGCTGGTTATTT
GGCACCCTCTAATTACCATTTTCCTGTCACACCACACTCTTTTCCTTCTTCCACTTCTTTCCGTTTTCAG
CCGCTTCCAACCAAACCGATATGAAAGCCGAGCAACAACGATCGATTCCACCCGGCTCGGCGACCTTCCC
GTCGCAGGTGAGACTCAGAAAACTAGAGAAACCGCTCAACTAACTCTTGATATCCGATTTCATTCTTTTC
TCTTTTCTTTTTGTTGAACTTTTCCATATTTCCAGATGCCACGGCCACCACCAAGCACCGAACAAGGAAT
CACAACGGAATCGGAGCTTGCGAAGAAAGCTCAAATCACTCCGAACGACGTTTTAGCACTTCCGGGAATC
ACTCAAGGTATCTTGCTCCCTTTGGATTTCAGTTTAAAACATAAATTTAGGATTCTTATGCTCCCCATCT
GCGAACATCTATAACATCGAGTTCACCAAGTTCCAAATCCGTGATCTGGACACTGAGCAAGTGCTTTTCG
AGATCGCCAAACCGGAGAACGATCAGGAGAATGATGAGTCGCCACAGGAGTCGGCAAGATACGTGCGTTA
TAGATTTGCTCCAAACTTTTTGAAACTCAAAACGGTCGGAGCAACTGTGGAATTCAAAGTAGGAGACATC
CCAATCCATCATTTCCGAATGATCGAACGTCACTTCTTCAAAGATCGCCTTCTGAAGTGTTTTGACTTTG
AATTCGGATTCTGTATTCCGAATTCACGAAACAACTGTGAACATATCTATGAGTTCCCTCAACTCTCTCA
ACAACTCAGTGAGTCATTATTCTAAAAAGTACAATTCAAAAGACTAATCTCTTTTTCAGTGGACGACATG
ATCAACAATCCAAACGAGACTCGTTCTGACAGCTTCTATTTCGTCGATAACAAACTCGTCATGCACAACA
AAGCCGACTACTCATATGATGCATAAATATTTAATACAAAAATGTTCTGGATAATTATTCTGTCGAATAG
AAAAAAAACTCCAAATGTGATTAAATTCCAATAATTCCTGTCTAGTTTGTTCCTTCCCCTTCCCCTTCTC
ATGTTCAATGCATTCCTAAGCTTTTCAGTTCCCCCCTTGTTTCTATATTTTTTCGCTGTCCTGTCACACT
CGCTAAAAACACTAATCACACGGAAATCTGTTTTCAATAAAAACTCCAACTTTAACTCATTTTCAATTTC
AACTGAAAGATTTTTTCATTAGAGAATGTCTAGAACTAGGCCCGGGCTACGTAATACGACTCACTTAAGG
CCTTGACTAGAGGGTACCAGAGCTCACCTAGGTATCTAGAACCGGTGACGTCACCATGGGAAGCTTCGTG
GATCCAGATATCCTGCAGGAATTCCTCGAGGCACCTTTGGTCTTTTATTGTCAACTTCCATTGGTTCTTC
CATTGTTTCTGTTAAATTAATGAATTTTTCATAAAATAAAGACATTATACAATATAAAAATGAAGAATTT
ATTGAAAATAAACTGCCAGAGAGAAAAAGTATGCAACACTCCCGCCGAGAGTGTTTGAAATGGTGTACGG
TACATTTTCGTGCTAGGAGTTAGATGTGCAGGCAGCAACGAGAGGGGGAGAGATTTTTTTGGGCCTTGTG
AAATTAACGTGAGTTTTCTGGTCATCTGACTAATCATGTTGGTTTTTTGTTGGTTTATTTTGTTTTTATC
TTTGTTTTTATCCAGATTAGGAAATTTAAATTTTATGAATTTATAATGAGGTCAAACATTCAGTCCCAGC
GTTTTTCCTGTTCTCACTGTTTAGTCGAATTTTTATTTTAGGCTTTCAACAAATGTTCTAACTGTCTTAT
TTGTGACCTCACTTTTTATATTTTTTTAATTTTTAAAAATATTAGAAGTTTCTAGGATAATTTTTTCGAC
TTTTATTCTCTCTACCGTCCGCACTCTTCTTACTTTTAAATTAAATTGTTTTTTTTTCAGTTGGGAAACA
CTTTGCTCATGCCTAAAGATCCAGCCAAACCTCCGGCCAAGGCACAAGTTGTGGGATGGCCACCGGTGAG
ATCATACCGGAAGAACGTGATGGTTTCCTGCCAAAAATCAAGCGGTGGCCCGGAGGCGGCGGCGTTCGTG
AAGGTTTCTAAAGGAGAAGAACTTTTCACAGGAGTTGTTCCAATACTTGTTGAACTTGATGGAGATGTAA
ATGGACATAAGTTCTCTGTTTCTGGCGAAGGAGAAGGAGATGCTACTTATGGAAAACTTACTCTCAAGTT
CATTTGCACTACTGGAAAACTTCCCGTTCCATGGCCAACTCTTGTTACTACTTTGACTTATGGAGTTCAA
TGTTTCGCTCGTTATCCAGACCATATGAAACAACACGATTTCTTCAAATCTGCTATGCCAGAAGGATATG
TTCAAGAAAGAACTATTTTCTTCAAAGATGATGGAAACTACAAAACTCGTGCGGAAGTAAAGTTTGAGGG
AGATACTCTTGTAAATAGAATAGAACTCAAAGGAATAGATTTCAAAGAAGATGGAAATATACTTGGACAT
AAACTTGAATATAACTACAATAGTCATAAAGTTTATATTACTGCTGATAAACAAAAAAATGGAATAAAAG
TAAACTTCAAAACTCGTCATAATATAGAAGATGGAAGTGTTCAACTTGCTGACCATTACCAACAAAATAC
TCCAATAGGAGATGGCCCAGTTCTTCTCCCAGATAATCATTATCTTTCTACTCAATCTGCTCTTTCTAAA
GACCCAAATGAAAAAAGAGACCATATGGTTCTTTTAGAGTTCGTTACTGCGGCGGGAATAACTCTTGGAA
TGGATGAACTTTACAAATGAGAGCTCCGCATCGGCCGCTGTCATCAGATCGCCATCTCGCGCCCGTGCCT
CTGACTTCTAAGTCCAATTACTCTTCAACATCCCTACATGCTCTTTCTCCCTGTGCTCCCACCCCCTATT
TTTGTTATTATCAAAAAACTTCTCTTAATTTCTTTGTTTTTTAGCTTCTTTTAAGTCACCTCTAACAATG
AAATTGTGTAGATTCAAAAATAGAATTAATTCGTAATAAAAAGTCGAAAAAAATTGTGCTCCCTCCCCCC
ATTAATAATAATTCTATCCCAAAATCTACACAATGTTCTGTGTACACTTCTTATGTTTTTTACTTCTGAT
AAATTTTTTTGAAACATCATAGAAAAAACCGCACACAAAATACCTTATCATATGTTACGTTTCAGTTTAT
GACCGCAATTTTTATTTCTTCGCACGTCTGGGCCTCTCATGACGTCAAATCATGCTCATCGTGAAAAAGT
TTTGGAGTATTTTTGGAATTTTTCAATCAAGTGAAAGTTTATGAAATTAATTTTCCTGCTTTTGCTTTTT
GGGGTTTCCCCTATTGTTTGTCAAGATTTCGAGGACGGCGTTTTTCTTGCTAAAATCACAAGTATTGATG
AGCACGATGCAAGAAAGATCGGAAGAAGGTTTGGGTTTGAGGCTCAGTGGAAGGTGAGTAGAAGTTGATA
ATTTGAAAGTGGAGTAGTGTCTATGGGGTTTTTGCCTTAAATGACAGAATACATTCCCAATATACCAAAC
ATAACTGTTTACTAGTGAGTCGTATTATAAGTGCAAGTAAGATCAGTGTTTGTTTCGATATCAGTCTGTT
TCGTAACGGTCTTCTGTATAACTACAAAAAAGAATAAAAAACCGTATCACAACTGAGAAAAAAGACAAAA
CTTATTGAACAGTGTTCCTTTCAAAAAATTATTTTGTAAAAAATCGAGTTTTTCTCCAAAATAACGCACG
CAATCAAAAACAAGAAAACTAACGTGTTCTCCTGGGCGTGGAACTCCTTATCAAGATTACCATTATTGTC
TGTCAGAATTGATATTTCAATTATTTCATATCTAGACAAACCCGGGTGTCTTGCATTTATTAGTACTGTG
AGTTTACATACAAACGAGGCTTACTCAGATAACATAGAGTCACCTCTAATTAGCAAAAACCCATTTCTAA
TTAGCTATTTCGACCAGTTCTAAAGTCACCGTAATTAGAAATGGTTTTTGTAGCTTTTCTAATTAGAAAT
GACCCCGAGATAAGTGAAATATGGCATTTTCTGGGTTTTCTAGTAAGAAATGATCCCGCACGTAGTGATT
CCGCGTTACAAGCCAAATTCAAATTAAAAAAGTATATTACACAATTCAAGTTACATTATTTTCAGGAAAC
AATGGCGAAGAGCAAAGCAGAGATTCAAAAGGAGGAAAGAGACAACAGATATGAACGAAGACTTCTTGAA
AAGAGAAAGAGACATGAGGTGAGTAACCATGATAATAAATAATCAAGTAAGGGCTATAGATTTATAAATT
CTGGAGTTAACAGTTTCGAAAAAAAGTAGTTTTCATATGTGCGAAGGAATATCAAAAATAGGGGAATAGC
CTAAACGAGTGAGAAAATTAAATGTTTGTTATTTTTTCAAAAATGTCTGCAGGGCCGTTATCCTTTCAAA
TGCACTCTATCAAACATAGATCATATCCATCATATCTTATCCAGAATTTATATCATATCCAAGATTGAGA
GCGTTTCAAGGAAAATCTCAAACAACCATACAATTTTGTAGATCGACAACAAGGCCTCCACTTCTTCATC
GATGGCCTCTGCAGCACCTGCACCACCAAGTTTGTATTTTTCATATTAATATAAAGTGAGCCACGCATAG
TCGTTTTTAGGATTTTTGCCAGATCGATGTCGCGCAAACAGACTGTTTTTTTTTCTTTGAAAGCCGTGCG
TGACATGGGCCACGGATTGTAACGCCGCGCTGGATGGATAAAAATTTATTCAGTTTTTTAGCCTTTACAA
AATATGGTTCGACTACTTTCTTTATTTTTACATTTTTATAGGTGCTCATTGAGCTGAGATATTTTGGGTA
TAATCGGAAAATCGCTGATTTTGGTCATTTTTCTGCACTAAAGATTACACAAAAAGTTCAGTATTTAGAT
TCATTGTTGAAAATTGGGGATGATCTACAGATACATATCGCCGTGTTCAAAAACACACGTGCTGTGACGT
CGTGACTGGGGAAAACCCTGGCGTTACCCAACTTAATCGCCTTGCAGCACATCCCCCTTTCGCCAGCTGG
CGTAATAGCGAAGAGGCCCGCACCGATCGCCCTTCCCAACAGTTGCGCAGCCTGAATGGCGAATGGCGCC
TGATGCGGTATTTTCTCCTTACGCATCTGTGCGGTATTTCACACCGCATATGGTGCACTCTCAGTGCAAT
CTGCTCTGATGCCGCATAGTTAAGCCAGCCCCGACACCCGCCAACACCCGCTGACGCGCCCTGACGGGCT
TGTCTGCTCCCGGCATCCGCTTACAGACAAGCTGTGACCGTCTCCGGGAGCTGCATGTGTCAGAGGTTTT
CACCGTCATCACCGAAACGCGCGAGACGAAAGGGCCTCGTGATACGCCTATTTTTATAGGTTAATGTCAT
GATAATAATGGTTTCTTAGACGTCAGGTGGCACTTTTCGGGGAAATGTGCGCGGAACCCCTATTTGTTTA
TTTTTCTAAATACATTCAAATATGTATCCGCTCATGAGACAATAACCCTGATAAATGCTTCAATAATATT
GAAAAAGGAAGAGTATGAGTATTCAACATTTCCGTGTCGCCCTTATTCCCTTTTTTGCGGCATTTTGCCT
TCCTGTTTTTGCTCACCCAGAAACGCTGGTGAAAGTAAAAGATGCTGAAGATCAGTTGGGTGCACGAGTG
GGTTACATCGAACTGGATCTCAACAGCGGTAAGATCCTTGAGAGTTTTCGCCCCGAAGAACGTTTTCCAA
TGATGAGCACTTTTAAAGTTCTGCTATGTGGCGCGGTATTATCCCGTATTGACGCCGGGCAAGAGCAACT
CGGTCGCCGCATACACTATTCTCAGAATGACTTGGTTGAGTACTCACCAGTCACAGAAAAGCATCTTACG
GATGGCATGACAGTAAGAGAATTATGCAGTGCTGCCATAACCATGAGTGATAACACTGCGGCCAACTTAC
TTCTGACAACGATCGGAGGACCGAAGGAGCTAACCGCTTTTTTGCACAACATGGGGGATCATGTAACTCG
CCTTGATCGTTGGGAACCGGAGCTGAATGAAGCCATACCAAACGACGAGCGTGACACCACGATGCCTGTA
GCAATGGCAACAACGTTGCGCAAACTATTAACTGGCGAACTACTTACTCTAGCTTCCCGGCAACAATTAA
TAGACTGGATGGAGGCGGATAAAGTTGCAGGACCACTTCTGCGCTCGGCCCTTCCGGCTGGCTGGTTTAT
TGCTGATAAATCTGGAGCCGGTGAGCGTGGGTCTCGCGGTATCATTGCAGCACTGGGGTCAGATGGTAAG
CCCTCCCGTATCGTAGTTATCTACACGACGGGGAGTCAGGCAACTATGGATGAACGAAATAGACAGATCG
CTGAGATAGGTGCCTCACTGATTAAGCATTGGTAACTGTCAGACCAAGTTTACTCATATATACTTTAGAT
TGATTTAAAACTTCATTTTTAATTTAAAAGGATCTAGGTGAAGATCCTTTTTGATAATCTCATGACCAAA
ATCCCTTAACGTGAGTTTTCGTTCCACTGAGCGTCAGACCCCGTAGAAAAGATCAAAGGATCTTCTTGAG
ATCCTTTTTTTCTGCGCGTAATCTGCTGCTTGCAAACAAAAAAACCACCGCTACCAGCGGTGGTTTGTTT
GCCGGATCAAGAGCTACCAACTCTTTTTCCGAAGGTAACTGGCTTCAGCAGAGCGCAGATACCAAATACT
GTTCTTCTAGTGTAGCCGTAGTTAGGCCACCACTTCAAGAACTCTGTAGCACCGCCTACATACCTCGCTC
TGCTAATCCTGTTACCAGTGGCTGCTGCCAGTGGCGATAAGTCGTGTCTTACCGGGTTGGACTCAAGACG
ATAGTTACCGGATAAGGCGCAGCGGTCGGGCTGAACGGGGGGTTCGTGCACACAGCCCAGCTTGGAGCGA
ACGACCTACACCGAACTGAGATACCTACAGCGTGAGCTATGAGAAAGCGCCACGCTTCCCGAAGGGAGAA
AGGCGGACAGGTATCCGGTAAGCGGCAGGGTCGGAACAGGAGAGCGCACGAGGGAGCTTCCAGGGGGAAA
CGCCTGGTATCTTTATAGTCCTGTCGGGTTTCGCCACCTCTGACTTGAGCGTCGATTTTTGTGATGCTCG
TCAGGGGGGCGGAGCCTATGGAAAAACGCCAGCAACGCGGCCTTTTTACGGTTCCTGGTCTTTTGCTGGC
CTTTTGCTCACATGTTCTTTCCTGCGTTATCCCCTGATTCTGTGGATAACCGTATTACCGCCTTTGAGTG
AGCTGATACCAGCGGATAACAATTTCACA
Features (pLannotate 1.2.2; 14 found; start..end, strand, type, name):
    620..636     -  CDS            M13 gene XI (fragment): pXI; XI; phage assembly
   1114..1329    -  CDS            GSLG1_CAEEL (fragment): Experimental evidence at protein level: Swiss-Prot protein existence level 1. From Caenorhabditis elegans.
   2203..2220    -  misc_feature   P element 5' end (fragment): No description available
   2331..3173    +  CDS            unc-119: UN119_CAEEL - Experimental evidence at protein level: Swiss-Prot protein existence level 1. Myristoyl-binding protein that acts as a cargo adapter: specifically binds the myristoyl moiety of a subset of N-terminally myristoylated proteins and is required for their localization. Plays a key role in ciliary membrane localization of proteins. Required for the establishment or function of the nervous system. From Caenorhabditis elegans.
   3601..4200    +  promoter       eft-3 promoter: eft-3; promoter for the C. elegans elongation factor 1α gene (Mitrovich and Anderson, 2000)
   4212..4345    +  CDS            mini-AID (fragment): minimal degron from the auxin-responsive IAA17 protein of Arabidopsis thaliana (Kubota et al., 2013) acts as an auxin-inducible degron (AID) in the presence of TIR1
   4344..5057    +  CDS            Emerald: Emerald is a basic (constitutively fluorescent) green fluorescent protein published in 1998, derived from Aequorea victoria. It is reported to be a very rapidly-maturing weak dimer.
   5571..5723    +  CDS            aex-5 (fragment): AEX5_CAEEL - Also known as kpc-3 From Caenorhabditis elegans.
   7277..7413    +  CDS            lacZα (fragment): LacZα fragment of β-galactosidase; lacZ fragment
   7419..7518    -  misc_feature   bom (fragment): basis of mobility region from pBR322
   7620..7655    -  CDS            rop (fragment): Rop protein, which maintains plasmids at low copy number; rop
   7750..7854    +  promoter       AmpR promoter: bla
   7855..8715    +  CDS            AmpR: β-lactamase; bla; confers resistance to ampicillin, carbenicillin, and related antibiotics
   8886..9474    +  rep_origin     ori: high-copy-number ColE1/pMB1/pBR322/pUC origin of replication
