[The description below was written by a language model from this plasmid's Addgene catalogue record and pLannotate feature annotations shown in this document.]
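Description:
pLZ29 is a C. elegans expression plasmid built on the pCFJ151 backbone, a vector commonly used for Mos1-mediated single-copy insertion (MosSCI) into the worm genome. In bacteria it is maintained as a high-copy plasmid through a ColE1/pUC-type origin and selected with ampicillin via the β-lactamase gene and its native promoter. The backbone carries an unc-119 coding region, which conventionally acts as a rescue marker for identifying transgenic animals in an unc-119 mutant background. The annotated fragments of C. elegans genes on either side of the cassette (GSLG1 upstream, aex-5 downstream) are consistent with genomic homology arms that direct integration, although the record does not label them as such. The catalogue lists a total size of about 9.6 kb, in close agreement with the sequenced record.

The payload is a single transcription unit assembled by Gibson cloning. The eft-3 promoter (now officially eef-1A.1, from the elongation factor 1α gene) drives a minimal auxin-inducible degron, consisting of residues 71–114 of Arabidopsis thaliana IAA17 preceded by a start codon. This degron is fused at its C terminus to Emerald GFP (EmGFP). According to the construct name, the unit ends with the unc-54 3′UTR, which is not separately annotated in the feature table. In the presence of auxin and the plant F-box protein TIR1, which this plasmid does not supply, the degron targets the fusion for proteasomal degradation. The construct therefore produces a fluorescent degron reporter in somatic tissues, which can be used to monitor the efficiency and kinetics of auxin-induced protein depletion in worms that express TIR1.
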