Addgene plasmid #71719: pLZ29 (pCFJ151_Peft-3_degron_EmGFP_unc-54 3'UTR)
Purpose: Expressing a GFP-tagged degron in the soma of C. elegans
Depositing lab: Abby Dernburg. Depositing organization: University of California, Berkeley. Publication: The auxin-inducible degradation (AID) system enables versatile conditional protein depletion in C. elegans. Zhang L, Ward JD, Cheng Z, Dernburg AF. Development. 2015 Nov 9. pii: dev.129635. 10.1242/dev.129635 PubMed 26552885.
Backbone
  Vector backbone: pCFJ151
  Backbone size w/o insert (bp): 7373
  Total vector size (bp): 9593
  Vector type: Worm Expression
Growth in bacteria
  Bacterial resistance: Ampicillin, 100 μg/mL
  Growth temperature: 37°C
  Growth strain: DH5alpha
  Copy number: High Copy
Gene/Insert
  Gene/Insert name: auxin-responsive protein IAA17 (alt name: IAA17)
  Species: A. thaliana (mustard weed)
  Insert size (bp): 135
  Mutation: minimal degron sequence (71-114aa) with start codon
  Entrez Gene: AXR3 (a.k.a. AT1G04250, AUXIN RESISTANT 3, AtIAA17, F19P19.31, F19P19_31, IAA17, indole-3-acetic acid inducible 17)
  Promoter: eef-1A.1 (eft-3)
  Tag / fusion protein: EmGFP (C terminal on insert)
  Cloning method: Gibson Cloning
  Sequencing primers: 5′ ATGCCTAAAGATCCAGCCAAACCTCC
Terms and licenses: Academic/Nonprofit Terms; Industry Terms: Not Available to Industry
Depositor comments: Please note: eft-3 has officially been changed to eef-1A.1 Please see the eef-1A.1 WormBase entry for details: http://www.wormbase.org/species/c_elegans/gene/WBGene00001168#05-9g-3
How to cite: pLZ29 (pCFJ151_Peft-3_degron_EmGFP_unc-54 3'UTR) was a gift from Abby Dernburg (Addgene plasmid # 71719 ; http://n2t.net/addgene:71719 ; RRID:Addgene_71719)
