>Addgene plasmid #71719 | pLZ29 (pCFJ151_Peft-3_degron_EmGFP_unc-54 3'UTR) | addgene partial sequence | sequence record 133085 | PD49-83-R 5'-GAGCACAGGGAGAAAGAGCA-3'
GTCAGAGGCACGGGCGCGAGATGGCGATCTGATGACAGCGGCCGATGCGGAGCTCTCATTTGTAAAGTTC
ATCCATTCCAAGAGTTATTCCCGCCGCAGTAACGAACTCTAAAAGAACCATATGGTCTCTTTTTTCATTT
GGGTCTTTAGAAAGAGCAGATTGAGTAGAAAGATAATGATTATCTGGGAGAAGAACTGGGCCATCTCCTA
TTGGAGTATTTTGTTGGTAATGGTCAGCAAGTTGAACACTTCCATCTTCTATATTATGACGAGTTTTGAA
GTTTACTTTTATTCCATTTTTTTGTTTATCAGCAGTAATATAAACTTTATGACTATTGTAGTTATATTCA
AGTTTATGTCCAAGTATATTTCCATCTTCTTTGAAATCTATTCCTTTGAGTTCTATTCTATTTACAAGAG
TATCTCCCTCAAACTTTACTTCCGCACGAGTTTTGTAGTTTCCATCATCTTTGAAGAAAATAGTTCTTTC
TTGAACATATCCTTCTGGCATAGCAGATTTGAAGAAATCGTGTTGTTTCATATGGTCTGGATAACGAGCG
AAACATTGAACTCCATAAGTCAAAGTAGTAACAAGAGTTGGCCATGGAACGGGAAGTTTTCCAGTAGTGC
AAATGAACTTGAGAGTAAGTTTTCCATAAGTAGCATCTCCTTCTCCTTCGCCAGAAACAGAGAACTTATG
TCCATTTACATCTCCATCAAGTTCAACAAGTATTGGAACAACTCCTGTGAAAAGTTCTTCTCCTTTAGAA
ACCTTCACGAACGCCGCCGCCTCCGGGCCACCGCTTGATTT
