>Addgene plasmid #71719 | pLZ29 (pCFJ151_Peft-3_degron_EmGFP_unc-54 3'UTR) | addgene partial sequence | sequence record 133151 | pSA-F 5'-ccttccccttctcatgttca-3'
TTTTTCGCTGTCCTGTCACACTCGCTAAAAACACTAATCACACGGAAATCTGTTTTCAATAAAAACTCCA
ACTTTAACTCATTTTCAATTTCAACTGAAAGATTTTTTCATTAGAGAATGTCTAGAACTAGGCCCGGGCT
ACGTAATACGACTCACTTAAGGCCTTGACTAGAGGGTACCAGAGCTCACCTAGGTATCTAGAACCGGTGA
CGTCACCATGGGAAGCTTCGTGGATCCAGATATCCTGCAGGAATTCCTCGAGGCACCTTTGGTCTTTTAT
TGTCAACTTCCATTGGTTCTTCCATTGTTTCTGTTAAATTAATGAATTTTTCATAAAATAAAGACATTAT
ACAATATAAAAATGAAGAATTTATTGAAAATAAACTGCCAGAGAGAAAAAGTATGCAACACTCCCGCCGA
GAGTGTTTGAAATGGTGTACGGTACATTTTCGTGCTAGGAGTTAGATGTGCAGGCAGCAACGAGAGGGGG
AGAGATTTTTTTGGGCCTTGTGAAATTAACGTGAGTTTTCTGGTCATCTGACTAATCATGTTGGTTTTTT
GTTGGTTTATTTTGTTTTTATCTTTGTTTTTATCCAGATTAGGAAATTTAAATTTTATGAATTTATAATG
AGGTCAAACATTCAGTCCCAGCGTTTTTCCTGTTCTCACTGTTTAGTCGAATTTTTATTTTAGGCTTTCA
ACAAATGTTCTAACTGTCTTATTTGTGACCTCACTTTTTATATTTTTTTAATTT
